>Addgene plasmid #183429 | pOC2 GFP-Actb KI | addgene full sequence | sequence record 360129 | Addgene NGS Result
ACGGTTCCTGGCCTTTTGCTGGCCTTTTGCTCACATGTATAACTTCGTATAGTATAAATTATACGAAGTT
ATGATCCGACGCCGCCATCTCTAGGCCCGCGCCGGCCCCCTCGCACAGACTTGTGGGAGAAGCTCGGCTA
CTCCCCTGCCCCGGTTAATTTGCATATAATATTTCCTAGTAACTATAGAGGCTTAATGTGCGATAAAAGA
CAGATAATCTGTTCTTTTTAATACTAGCTACATTTTACATGATAGGCTTGGATTTCTATAAGAGATACAA
ATACTAAATTATTATTTTAAAAAACAGCACACTCGAGAACTCACCCTAACTGTAAAGTTAGTATAACTTC
GTATAGTATAAATTATACGAAGTTATAAGCCTTGTTTGTGTGCCTTGATAGTTCGCCAGTTTTAGAGCTA
GAAATAGCAAGTTAAAATAAGGCTAGTCCGTTATCAACTTGAAAAAGTGGCACCGAGTCGGTGCTTTTTT
GTTTTAGAGCTAGAAATAGCAAGTTAAAATAAGGCTAGTCCGTTTTTAGCGCGTGCGCCAATTCTGCAGA
CAAATGGCTCTAGAAGCTTTCGAAGACCCTAGACCCTGGCGAACTATCAAGGCACATTCGCCATGGCTAG
CGGAGTGAGCAAGGGCGAGGAGCTGTTCACCGGGGTGGTGCCCATCCTGGTCGAGCTGGACGGCGACGTA
AACGGCCACAAGTTCAGCGTGTCCGGCGAGGGCGAGGGCGATGCCACCTACGGCAAGCTGACCCTGAAGT
TCATCTGCACCACCGGCAAGCTGCCCGTGCCCTGGCCCACCCTCGTGACCACCCTGACCTACGGCGTGCA
GTGCTTCAGCCGCTACCCCGACCACATGAAGCAGCACGACTTCTTCAAGTCCGCCATGCCCGAAGGCTAC
GTCCAGGAGCGCACCATCTTCTTCAAGGACGACGGCAACTACAAGACCCGCGCCGAGGTGAAGTTCGAGG
GCGACACCCTGGTGAACCGCATCGAGCTGAAGGGCATCGACTTCAAGGAGGACGGCAACATCCTGGGGCA
CAAGCTGGAGTACAACTACAACAGCCACAACGTCTATATCATGGCCGACAAGCAGAAGAACGGCATCAAG
GTGAACTTCAAGATCCGCCACAACATCGAGGACGGCAGCGTGCAGCTCGCCGACCACTACCAGCAGAACA
CCCCCATCGGCGACGGCCCCGTGCTGCTGCCCGACAACCACTACCTGAGCACCCAGTCCGCCCTGAGCAA
AGACCCCAACGAGAAGCGCGATCACATGGTCCTGCTGGAGTTCGTGACCGCCGCCGGGATCACTCTCGGC
ATGGACGAGCTGTACAAGAGTGGAAGCGCTCCCTGGCGAACTATCAAGGCACACTCGGGGTCTTCTCCTC
GAGGATCCTAGGACGCGTTAACTTACGGTAAATGGCCCGGCGGCCGCAGGAACCCCTAGTGATGGAGTTG
GCCACTCCCTCTCTGCGCGCTCGCTCGCTCACTGAGGCCGGGCGACCAAAGGTCGCCCGACGCCCGGGCT
TTGCCCGGGCGGCCTCAGTGAGCGAGCGAGCGCGCAGCTGCCTGCAGGGGCGCCTGATGCGGTATTTTCT
CCTTACGCATCTGTGCGGTATTTCACACCGCATA
[95 nt withheld, positions 1645-1739]
T
[46 nt withheld, positions 1741-1786]
C
[141 nt withheld, positions 1788-1928]
CCTTTGACGTTGGAGTCCACGTTCTTT
[37 nt withheld, positions 1956-1992]
ACTCTATCTCGGGCTATTCTTTTGATTTATAAGGGATTTTGCCGATTTCGGTCTATTGGTTAAAAAATGA
GCTGATTTAACAAAAATTTAACGCGAATTTTAACAAAATATTAACGTTTACAATTTTATGGTGCACTCTC
AGTACAATCTGCTCTGATGCCGCATAGTTAAGCCAGCCCCGACACCCGCCAACACCCGCTGACGCGCCCT
GACGGGCTTGTCTGCTCCCGGCATCCGCTTACAGACAAGCTGTGACCGTCTCCGGGAGCTGCATGTGTCA
GAGGTTTTCACCGTCATCACCGAAACGCGCGAGACGAAAGGGCCTCGTGATACGCCTATTTTTATAGGTT
AATGTCATGATAATAATGGTTTCTTAGACGTCAGGTGGCACTTTTCGGGGAAATGTGCGCGGAACCCCTA
TTTGTTTATTTTTCTAAATACATTCAAATATGTATCCGCTCATGAGACAATAACCCTGATAAATGCTTCA
ATAATATTGAAAAAGGAAGAGTATGAGTATTCAACATTTCCGTGTCGCCCTTATTCCCTTTTTTGCGGCA
TTTTGCCTTCCTGTTTTTGCTCACCCAGAAACGCTGGTGAAAGTAAAAGATGCTGAAGATCAGTTGGGTG
CACGAGTGGGTTACATCGAACTGGATCTCAACAGCGGTAAGATCCTTGAGAGTTTTCGCCCCGAAGAACG
TTTTCCAATGATGAGCACTTTTAAAGTTCTGCTATGTGGCGCGGTATTATCCCGTATTGACGCCGGGCAA
GAGCAACTCGGTCGCCGCATACACTATTCTCAGAATGACTTGGTTGAGTACTCACCAGTCACAGAAAAGC
ATCTTACGGATGGCATGACAGTAAGAGAATTATGCAGTGCTGCCATAACCATGAGTGATAACACTGCGGC
CAACTTACTTCTGACAACGATCGGAGGACCGAAGGAGCTAACCGCTTTTTTGCACAACATGGGGGATCAT
GTAACTCGCCTTGATCGTTGGGAACCGGAGCTGAATGAAGCCATACCAAACGACGAGCGTGACACCACGA
TGCCTGTAGCAATGGCAACAACGTTGCGCAAACTATTAACTGGCGAACTACTTACTCTAGCTTCCCGGCA
ACAATTAATAGACTGGATGGAGGCGGATAAAGTTGCAGGACCACTTCTGCGCTCGGCCCTTCCGGCTGGC
TGGTTTATTGCTGATAAATCTGGAGCCGGTGAGCGTGGAAGCCGCGGTATCATTGCAGCACTGGGGCCAG
ATGGTAAGCCCTCCCGTATCGTAGTTATCTACACGACGGGGAGTCAGGCAACTATGGATGAACGAAATAG
ACAGATCGCTGAGATAGGTGCCTCACTGATTAAGCATTGGTAACTGTCAGACCAAGTTTACTCATATATA
CTTTAGATTGATTTAAAACTTCATTTTTAATTTAAAAGGATCTAGGTGAAGATCCTTTTTGATAATCTCA
TGACCAAAATCCCTTAACGTGAGTTTTCGTTCCACTGAGCGTCAGACCCCGTAGAAAAGATCAAAGGATC
TTCTTGAGATCCTTTTTTTCTGCGCGTAATCTGCTGCTTGCAAACAAAAAAACCACCGCTACCAGCGGTG
GTTTGTTTGCCGGATCAAGAGCTACCAACTCTTTTTCCGAAGGTAACTGGCTTCAGCAGAGCGCAGATAC
CAAATACTGTTCTTCTAGTGTAGCCGTAGTTAGGCCACCACTTCAAGAACTCTGTAGCACCGCCTACATA
CCTCGCTCTGCTAATCCTGTTACCAGTGGCTGCTGCCAGTGGCGATAAGTCGTGTCTTACCGGGTTGGAC
TCAAGACGATAGTTACCGGATAAGGCGCAGCGGTCGGGCTGAACGGGGGGTTCGTGCACACAGCCCAGCT
TGGAGCGAACGACCTACACCGAACTGAGATACCTACAGCGTGAGCTATGAGAAAGCGCCACGCTTCCCGA
AGGGAGAAAGGCGGACAGGTATCCGGTAAGCGGCAGGGTCGGAACAGGAGAGCGCACGAGGGAGCTTCCA
GGGGGAAACGCCTGGTATCTTTATAGTCCTGTCGGGTTTCGCCACCTCTGACTTGAGCGTCGATTTTTGT
GATGCTCGTCAGGGGGGCGGAGCCTATGGAAAAACGCCAGCAACGCGGCCTTTTT
Features (pLannotate 1.2.2; 15 found; start..end, strand, type, name):
     39..72      +  protein_bind   loxP511: Cre-mediated recombination occurs in the 8-bp core sequence (GTATACAT). loxP511 sites are compatible with each other, but incompatible with wild-type loxP sites. Cre recombinase
     73..338     +  promoter       U6 promoter (fragment): RNA polymerase III promoter for mouse U6 snRNA (Das et al., 1988)
    343..376     +  protein_bind   loxP511: Cre-mediated recombination occurs in the 8-bp core sequence (GTATACAT). loxP511 sites are compatible with each other, but incompatible with wild-type loxP sites. Cre recombinase
    409..484     +  misc_RNA       gRNA scaffold: guide RNA scaffold for the Streptococcus pyogenes CRISPR/Cas9 system
    491..534     +  misc_RNA       gRNA scaffold (fragment): guide RNA scaffold for the Streptococcus pyogenes CRISPR/Cas9 system
    635..1348    +  CDS            EGFP: EGFP is a basic (constitutively fluorescent) green fluorescent protein published in 1996, derived from Aequorea victoria. It is reported to be a rapidly-maturing weak dimer with moderate acid sensitivity.
   1419..1439    +  enhancer       CMV enhancer (fragment): human cytomegalovirus immediate early enhancer; contains an 18-bp deletion relative to the standard CMV enhancer
   1448..1588    +  repeat_region  AAV2 ITR: inverted terminal repeat of adeno-associated virus serotype 2 inverted
   1593..1644    -  misc_feature   bom (fragment): basis of mobility region from pBR322
   1663..2118    +  rep_origin     f1 ori (sequence partly withheld): f1 bacteriophage origin of replication; arrow indicates direction of (+) strand synthesis
   2119..2168    -  misc_feature   bom (fragment): basis of mobility region from pBR322
   2270..2305    -  CDS            rop (fragment): Rop protein, which maintains plasmids at low copy number; rop
   2400..2504    +  promoter       AmpR promoter: bla
   2505..3365    +  CDS            AmpR: β-lactamase; bla; confers resistance to ampicillin, carbenicillin, and related antibiotics
   3536..4124    +  rep_origin     ori: high-copy-number ColE1/pMB1/pBR322/pUC origin of replication
