[The description below was written by a language model from this plasmid's Addgene catalogue record and pLannotate feature annotations shown in this document.]
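Description:
pOC2 GFP-Actb KI is a CRISPR knock-in plasmid built on the pOC2 backbone, designed to tag endogenous rat beta-actin (Actb) with GFP by inserting the fluorescent protein immediately before the start codon. It is propagated in E. coli as a high-copy plasmid through a ColE1/pUC-type origin and selected with ampicillin via the bla gene. An f1 phage origin is also present. The annotation detects a single AAV2 inverted terminal repeat and small fragments of CMV enhancer, bom and rop. These look like backbone remnants, and the record does not describe the plasmid as a viral packaging vector.

The payload combines a guide RNA expression unit and a donor in one plasmid. A mouse U6 RNA polymerase III promoter fragment drives a guide targeting rat Actb, fused to the Streptococcus pyogenes Cas9 gRNA scaffold, and an EGFP coding sequence downstream serves as the donor for integration at the cut site. The U6 promoter is flanked by two loxP511 sites in the same orientation. This accounts for the "CreOFF" design: Cre recombinase excises the promoter and shuts off guide RNA production. No Cas9 coding sequence is annotated in the 4.1 kb sequence, so the nuclease presumably has to be supplied from a separate construct. The record also does not annotate the sequences flanking EGFP that govern donor release or integration.

According to the associated publication, the vector belongs to a toolkit for sequential CRISPR/Cas9 editing in neurons. Switching guide expression with Cre lets two endogenous proteins be labelled separately in the same cell, and this plasmid supplies the GFP–beta-actin label.
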