Addgene plasmid #183429: pOC2 GFP-Actb KI
Purpose: CreOFF knock-in for GFP-beta-actin (amino acid position: before start codon)
Depositing lab: Harold MacGillavry. Depositing organization: Utrecht University. Publication: Duplex Labeling and Manipulation of Neuronal Proteins Using Sequential CRISPR/Cas9 Gene Editing. Droogers WJ, Willems J, MacGillavry HD, de Jong APH. eNeuro. 2022 Jul 18;9(4):ENEURO.0056-22.2022. doi: 10.1523/ENEURO.0056-22.2022. PubMed 35851300.
Backbone
  Vector backbone: pOC2
  Vector type: CRISPR
Growth in bacteria
  Bacterial resistance: Ampicillin, 100 μg/mL
  Growth temperature: 37°C
  Growth strain: DH5alpha
  Copy number: High Copy
Gene/Insert
  Gene/Insert name: gRNA and GFP donor
  gRNA/shRNA sequence: TGTGCCTTGATAGTTCGCCA
  Species: R. norvegicus (rat)
  Cloning method: Restriction Enzyme; 5′ cloning site unknown (unknown if destroyed)
  Sequencing primers: 5′ ctagtccgtttttagcgcgt; 3′ cgggccatttaccgtaagtt
Terms and licenses: Academic/Nonprofit Terms; Industry Terms: Not Available to Industry
Depositor comments: Please visit https://www.biorxiv.org/content/10.1101/2022.01.02.474730v1 for bioRxiv preprint.
How to cite: pOC2 GFP-Actb KI was a gift from Harold MacGillavry (Addgene plasmid # 183429 ; http://n2t.net/addgene:183429 ; RRID:Addgene_183429)
